Addgene plasmid #231104: Francisella tularensis enoyl reductase
Purpose: Expresses FabI under T7 with HIS tag
Depositing lab: Josh Beckham. Depositing organization: University of Texas at Austin.
Backbone
  Vector backbone: pET15b
  Backbone manufacturer: Novagen
  Backbone size w/o insert (bp): 5708
  Vector type: Bacterial Expression
Growth in bacteria
  Bacterial resistance: Ampicillin, 100 μg/mL
  Growth temperature: 37°C
  Growth strain: DH5alpha
  Copy number: Low Copy
Gene/Insert
  Gene/Insert name: Enoyl-acyl carrier protein reductase
  Species: Schu S4 strain
  Insert size (bp): 3200
  GenBank ID: NC_007880.1
  Tag / fusion protein: 6x HIS, GST (N terminal on insert)
  Cloning method: Restriction Enzyme; 5′ cloning site NdeI (not destroyed) (not destroyed); 3′ cloning site XhoI (not destroyed) (not destroyed)
  Sequencing primers: 5′ T7; 3′ T7 Terminal
Terms and licenses: Academic/Nonprofit Terms; Industry Terms: Not Available to Industry
How to cite: Francisella tularensis enoyl reductase was a gift from Josh Beckham (Addgene plasmid # 231104 ; http://n2t.net/addgene:231104 ; RRID:Addgene_231104)
