[The description below was written by a language model from this plasmid's Addgene catalogue record and pLannotate feature annotations shown in this document.]
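Description:
Francisella tularensis enoyl reductase is a bacterial expression plasmid built on the Novagen pET15b backbone for T7-driven production of FabI, the enoyl-acyl carrier protein reductase that reduces the enoyl double bond in the elongation cycle of fatty acid synthesis. The insert is recorded as coming from the Schu S4 strain and was cloned between NdeI and XhoI sites, both of which are retained. The plasmid replicates from a pBR322-type ColE1 origin accompanied by rop and the bom region, consistent with its low-copy listing, and is selected with ampicillin through the β-lactamase gene. The tetracycline-resistance fragments and tet promoter in the annotation are non-functional remnants of the pBR322 ancestry of the backbone.

The expression cassette runs from a T7 promoter with an adjacent lac operator through the T7 gene 10 ribosome binding site, a short His-tag segment (annotated as a fragment of a composite tag), a thrombin cleavage site, the fabI coding region of roughly 770 bp, and the T7 terminator. A plasmid-borne lacI gene supplies repressor, so expression is held off until IPTG is added in a host that provides T7 RNA polymerase. The His tag allows metal-affinity purification and can be removed with thrombin.

Two catalogue details do not match the sequenced record. A GST tag is listed, but no GST feature is annotated. The stated 3200 bp insert is also far larger than the annotated fabI region and cannot fit the 6,485 nt total given the stated backbone size. The automated annotation names the gene by its Pseudomonas aeruginosa homologue, which reflects database similarity, not the recorded source. The likely use is recombinant FabI production for purification and enzymatic study, although the record states only that the plasmid expresses the protein.
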