Features (pLannotate 1.2.2; 21 found; start..end, strand, type, name):
     10..38      +  promoter       tet promoter: E. coli promoter for tetracycline efflux protein gene
     86..190     +  CDS            TcR (fragment): tetracycline efflux protein; tet; confers resistance to tetracycline
    213..260     -  terminator     T7 terminator: transcription terminator for bacteriophage T7 RNA polymerase
    268..317     -  CDS            SET1 (fragment): solubility-enhancement tag derived from T7 phage gene 10B
    342..1112    -  CDS            fabI: FABI_PSEAE - Experimental evidence at protein level: Swiss-Prot protein existence level 1. Catalyzes the reduction of a carbon-carbon double bond in an enoyl moiety that is covalently linked to an acyl carrier protein (ACP). Involved in the elongation cycle of fatty acid which are used in the lipid metabolism (By similarity). From Pseudomonas aeruginosa (strain ATCC 15692 / DSM 22644 / CIP 104116 / JCM 14847 / LMG 12228 / 1C / PRS 101 / PAO1).
   1116..1133    -  CDS            thrombin site: thrombin recognition and cleavage site
   1144..1160    -  CDS            capTEV™ (fragment): composite tag for in vivo biotinylation, TEV protease cleavage, and 6xHis tagging
   1179..1201    -  RBS            RBS: efficient ribosome binding site from bacteriophage T7 gene 10 (Olins and Rangwala, 1989)
   1216..1240    -  protein_bind   lac operator: The lac repressor binds to the lac operator to inhibit transcription in E. coli. This inhibition can be relieved by adding lactose or isopropyl-β-D-thiogalactopyranoside (IPTG). lac repressor encoded by lacI
   1241..1259    -  promoter       T7 promoter: promoter for bacteriophage T7 RNA polymerase
   1281..1560    +  CDS            TcR (fragment): tetracycline efflux protein; tet; confers resistance to tetracycline
   1568..1645    +  promoter       lacI promoter: lacI
   1646..2728    +  CDS            lacI: lac repressor; lacI; The lac repressor binds to the lac operator to inhibit transcription in E. coli. This inhibition can be relieved by adding lactose or isopropyl-β-D-thiogalactopyranoside (IPTG).
   2741..2762    +  protein_bind   CAP binding site: CAP binding activates transcription in the presence of cAMP. E. coli catabolite activator protein
   2777..3401    +  CDS            TcR (fragment): tetracycline efflux protein; tet; confers resistance to tetracycline
   3643..4023    -  CDS            YPB1_ECOLX: Protein predicted: Swiss-Prot protein existence level 4. From Escherichia coli.
   4040..4231    +  CDS            rop: Rop protein, which maintains plasmids at low copy number; rop
   4333..4472    +  misc_feature   bom: basis of mobility region from pBR322
   4658..5246    -  rep_origin     ori: high-copy-number ColE1/pMB1/pBR322/pUC origin of replication
   5417..6277    -  CDS            AmpR: β-lactamase; bla; confers resistance to ampicillin, carbenicillin, and related antibiotics
   6278..6382    -  promoter       AmpR promoter: bla
>Addgene plasmid #231104 | Francisella tularensis enoyl reductase | addgene full sequence | sequence record 465515 | Addgene NGS Result
TTCTCATGTTTGACAGCTTATCATCGATAAGCTTTAATGCGGTAGTTTATCACAGTTAAATTGCTAACGC
AGTCAGGCACCGTGTATGAAATCTAACAATGCGCTCATCGTCATCCTCGGCACCGTCACCCTGGATGCTG
TAGGCATAGGCTTGGTTATGCCGGTACTGCCGGGCCTCTTGCGGGATATCCGGATATAGTTCCTCCTTTC
AGCAAAAAACCCCTCAAGACCCGTTTAGAGGCCCCAAGGGGTTATGCTAGTTATTGCTCAGCGGTGGCAG
CAGCCAACTCAGCTTCCTTTCGGGCTTTGTTAGCAGCCGGATCCTCGAGTTACAGGACGTTGCCCATGCT
TACGCAATGGTAGCCAGCATCGACGTGCACCACTTCACCAGTGATGCCGGTAGCCATATCGCTACACAGA
AATGCAACGGTGTTGCCAACTTCCATGATGTCCACGTTTTTCTTCAGCGGAGAAACCATCGCGTTATAGT
CCAGCATCTTCTTGAAGTTGCTGATGCCGCTAGCCGCCAGAGTTTTGATTGGGCCAGCGGATACAGCGTT
AACTTTAATACCATCTTCGCCCAGTGCCAGAGCCGTATAACGTACGGTAGCTTCCAGAGACGCTTTAGCA
ACACCCATGGTGTTGTAGGAAGGCATTGCTTTCTCTGCACCGATGTAGGTCAGTGCTACCATGGATGCGT
TACGGTTTTTCATCATAGAACGACCTTCTTTGGCCAGGGCCGCGAAGCTATACGCAGAGATATCGTGTGC
GATGGAGAAGCCTTCGCGGGTCACACAGTCAATGAAATTGCCCTCCAGCTGATCACGCGGCGCAAACGCG
ATAGAGTGCACAATCGCGTCCAGACCGTCCCAAACTTTACCCAGCTCAACGAACAGGTCTTTAATTTCCT
GGTCGGAGATAACATCGCACGGCAGGACTGCAGCCGGATTGAATTCCGCGCACAGTTTTTCAACACGGTC
TTTGAATTGACCCACGTAAGTGAACGCCAGTTCGGCACCCTCGCGGTGCATGGCTTTAGCGATGCCGTAG
GCAATAGATTTGTTGGACAGCAGACCGGTGATCAGAATTTTCTTACCCGCCAGAAAACCCATATGGCTGC
CGCGCGGCACCAGGCCGCTGCTGTGATGATGATGATGATGGCTGCTGCCCATGGTATATCTCCTTCTTAA
AGTTAAACAAAATTATTTCTAGAGGGGAATTGTTATCCGCTCACAATTCCCCTATAGTGAGTCGTATTAA
TTTCGCGGGATCGAGATCTCGATCCTCTACGCCGGACGCATCGTGGCCGGCATCACCGGCGCCACAGGTG
CGGTTGCTGGCGCCTATATCGCCGACATCACCGATGGGGAAGATCGGGCTCGCCACTTCGGGCTCATGAG
CGCTTGTTTCGGCGTGGGTATGGTGGCAGGCCCCGTGGCCGGGGGACTGTTGGGCGCCATCTCCTTGCAT
GCACCATTCCTTGCGGCGGCGGTGCTCAACGGCCTCAACCTACTACTGGGCTGCTTCCTAATGCAGGAGT
CGCATAAGGGAGAGCGTCGAGATCCCGGACACCATCGAATGGCGCAAAACCTTTCGCGGTATGGCATGAT
AGCGCCCGGAAGAGAGTCAATTCAGGGTGGTGAATGTGAAACCAGTAACGTTATACGATGTCGCAGAGTA
TGCCGGTGTCTCTTATCAGACCGTTTCCCGCGTGGTGAACCAGGCCAGCCACGTTTCTGCGAAAACGCGG
GAAAAAGTGGAAGCGGCGATGGCGGAGCTGAATTACATTCCCAACCGCGTGGCACAACAACTGGCGGGCA
AACAGTCGTTGCTGATTGGCGTTGCCACCTCCAGTCTGGCCCTGCACGCGCCGTCGCAAATTGTCGCGGC
GATTAAATCTCGCGCCGATCAACTGGGTGCCAGCGTGGTGGTGTCGATGGTAGAACGAAGCGGCGTCGAA
GCCTGTAAAGCGGCGGTGCACAATCTTCTCGCGCAACGCGTCAGTGGGCTGATCATTAACTATCCGCTGG
ATGACCAGGATGCCATTGCTGTGGAAGCTGCCTGCACTAATGTTCCGGCGTTATTTCTTGATGTCTCTGA
CCAGACACCCATCAACAGTATTATTTTCTCCCATGAAGACGGTACGCGACTGGGCGTGGAGCATCTGGTC
GCATTGGGTCACCAGCAAATCGCGCTGTTAGCGGGCCCATTAAGTTCTGTCTCGGCGCGTCTGCGTCTGG
CTGGCTGGCATAAATATCTCACTCGCAATCAAATTCAGCCGATAGCGGAACGGGAAGGCGACTGGAGTGC
CATGTCCGGTTTTCAACAAACCATGCAAATGCTGAATGAGGGCATCGTTCCCACTGCGATGCTGGTTGCC
AACGATCAGATGGCGCTGGGCGCAATGCGCGCCATTACCGAGTCCGGGCTGCGCGTTGGTGCGGATATCT
CGGTAGTGGGATACGACGATACCGAAGACAGCTCATGTTATATCCCGCCGTTAACCACCATCAAACAGGA
TTTTCGCCTGCTGGGGCAAACCAGCGTGGACCGCTTGCTGCAACTCTCTCAGGGCCAGGCGGTGAAGGGC
AATCAGCTGTTGCCCGTCTCACTGGTGAAAAGAAAAACCACCCTGGCGCCCAATACGCAAACCGCCTCTC
CCCGCGCGTTGGCCGATTCATTAATGCAGCTGGCACGACAGGTTTCCCGACTGGAAAGCGGGCAGTGAGC
GCAACGCAATTAATGTAAGTTAGCTCACTCATTAGGCACCGGGATCTCGACCGATGCCCTTGAGAGCCTT
CAACCCAGTCAGCTCCTTCCGGTGGGCGCGGGGCATGACTATCGTCGCCGCACTTATGACTGTCTTCTTT
ATCATGCAACTCGTAGGACAGGTGCCGGCAGCGCTCTGGGTCATTTTCGGCGAGGACCGCTTTCGCTGGA
GCGCGACGATGATCGGCCTGTCGCTTGCGGTATTCGGAATCTTGCACGCCCTCGCTCAAGCCTTCGTCAC
TGGTCCCGCCACCAAACGTTTCGGCGAGAAGCAGGCCATTATCGCCGGCATGGCGGCCGACGCGCTGGGC
TACGTCTTGCTGGCGTTCGCGACGCGAGGCTGGATGGCCTTCCCCATTATGATTCTTCTCGCTTCCGGCG
GCATCGGGATGCCCGCGTTGCAGGCCATGCTGTCCAGGCAGGTAGATGACGACCATCAGGGACAGCTTCA
AGGATCGCTCGCGGCTCTTACCAGCCTAACTTCGATCATTGGACCGCTGATCGTCACGGCGATTTATGCC
GCCTCGGCGAGCACATGGAACGGGTTGGCATGGATTGTAGGCGCCGCCCTATACCTTGTCTGCCTCCCCG
CGTTGCGTCGCGGTGCATGGAGCCGGGCCACCTCGACCTGAATGGAAGCCGGCGGCACCTCGCTAACGGA
TTCACCACTCCAAGAATTGGAGCCAATCAATTCTTGCGGAGAACTGTGAATGCGCAAACCAACCCTTGGC
AGAACATATCCATCGCGTCCGCCATCTCCAGCAGCCGCACGCGGCGCATCTCGGGCAGCGTTGGGTCCTG
GCCACGGGTGCGCATGATCGTGCTCCTGTCGTTGAGGACCCGGCTAGGCTGGCGGGGTTGCCTTACTGGT
TAGCAGAATGAATCACCGATACGCGAGCGAACGTGAAGCGACTGCTGCTGCAAAACGTCTGCGACCTGAG
CAACAACATGAATGGTCTTCGGTTTCCGTGTTTCGTAAAGTCTGGAAACGCGGAAGTCAGCGCCCTGCAC
CATTATGTTCCGGATCTGCATCGCAGGATGCTGCTGGCTACCCTGTGGAACACCTACATCTGTATTAACG
AAGCGCTGGCATTGACCCTGAGTGATTTTTCTCTGGTCCCGCCGCATCCATACCGCCAGTTGTTTACCCT
CACAACGTTCCAGTAACCGGGCATGTTCATCATCAGTAACCCGTATCGTGAGCATCCTCTCTCGTTTCAT
CGGTATCATTACCCCCATGAACAGAAATCCCCCTTACACGGAGGCATCAGTGACCAAACAGGAAAAAACC
GCCCTTAACATGGCCCGCTTTATCAGAAGCCAGACATTAACGCTTCTGGAGAAACTCAACGAGCTGGACG
CGGATGAACAGGCAGACATCTGTGAATCGCTTCACGACCACGCTGATGAGCTTTACCGCAGCTGCCTCGC
GCGTTTCGGTGATGACGGTGAAAACCTCTGACACATGCAGCTCCCGGAGACGGTCACAGCTTGTCTGTAA
GCGGATGCCGGGAGCAGACAAGCCCGTCAGGGCGCGTCAGCGGGTGTTGGCGGGTGTCGGGGCGCAGCCA
TGACCCAGTCACGTAGCGATAGCGGAGTGTATACTGGCTTAACTATGCGGCATCAGAGCAGATTGTACTG
AGAGTGCACCATTGCGGTGTGAAATACCGCACAGATGCGTAAGGAGAAAATACCGCATCAGGCGCTCTTC
CGCTTCCTCGCTCACTGACTCGCTGCGCTCGGTCGTTCGGCTGCGGCGAGCGGTATCAGCTCACTCAAAG
GCGGTAATACGGTTATCCACAGAATCAGGGGATAACGCAGGAAAGAACATGTGAGCAAAAGGCCAGCAAA
AGGCCAGGAACCGTAAAAAGGCCGCGTTGCTGGCGTTTTTCCATAGGCTCCGCCCCCCTGACGAGCATCA
CAAAAATCGACGCTCAAGTCAGAGGTGGCGAAACCCGACAGGACTATAAAGATACCAGGCGTTTCCCCCT
GGAAGCTCCCTCGTGCGCTCTCCTGTTCCGACCCTGCCGCTTACCGGATACCTGTCCGCCTTTCTCCCTT
CGGGAAGCGTGGCGCTTTCTCATAGCTCACGCTGTAGGTATCTCAGTTCGGTGTAGGTCGTTCGCTCCAA
GCTGGGCTGTGTGCACGAACCCCCCGTTCAGCCCGACCGCTGCGCCTTATCCGGTAACTATCGTCTTGAG
TCCAACCCGGTAAGACACGACTTATCGCCACTGGCAGCAGCCACTGGTAACAGGATTAGCAGAGCGAGGT
ATGTAGGCGGTGCTACAGAGTTCTTGAAGTGGTGGCCTAACTACGGCTACACTAGAAGGACAGTATTTGG
TATCTGCGCTCTGCTGAAGCCAGTTACCTTCGGAAAAAGAGTTGGTAGCTCTTGATCCGGCAAACAAACC
ACCGCTGGTAGCGGTGGTTTTTTTGTTTGCAAGCAGCAGATTACGCGCAGAAAAAAAGGATCTCAAGAAG
ATCCTTTGATCTTTTCTACGGGGTCTGACGCTCAGTGGAACGAAAACTCACGTTAAGGGATTTTGGTCAT
GAGATTATCAAAAAGGATCTTCACCTAGATCCTTTTAAATTAAAAATGAAGTTTTAAATCAATCTAAAGT
ATATATGAGTAAACTTGGTCTGACAGTTACCAATGCTTAATCAGTGAGGCACCTATCTCAGCGATCTGTC
TATTTCGTTCATCCATAGTTGCCTGACTCCCCGTCGTGTAGATAACTACGATACGGGAGGGCTTACCATC
TGGCCCCAGTGCTGCAATGATACCGCGAGACCCACGCTCACCGGCTCCAGATTTATCAGCAATAAACCAG
CCAGCCGGAAGGGCCGAGCGCAGAAGTGGTCCTGCAACTTTATCCGCCTCCATCCAGTCTATTAATTGTT
GCCGGGAAGCTAGAGTAAGTAGTTCGCCAGTTAATAGTTTGCGCAACGTTGTTGCCATTGCTGCAGGCAT
CGTGGTGTCACGCTCGTCGTTTGGTATGGCTTCATTCAGCTCCGGTTCCCAACGATCAAGGCGAGTTACA
TGATCCCCCATGTTGTGCAAAAAAGCGGTTAGCTCCTTCGGTCCTCCGATCGTTGTCAGAAGTAAGTTGG
CCGCAGTGTTATCACTCATGGTTATGGCAGCACTGCATAATTCTCTTACTGTCATGCCATCCGTAAGATG
CTTTTCTGTGACTGGTGAGTACTCAACCAAGTCATTCTGAGAATAGTGTATGCGGCGACCGAGTTGCTCT
TGCCCGGCGTCAACACGGGATAATACCGCGCCACATAGCAGAACTTTAAAAGTGCTCATCATTGGAAAAC
GTTCTTCGGGGCGAAAACTCTCAAGGATCTTACCGCTGTTGAGATCCAGTTCGATGTAACCCACTCGTGC
ACCCAACTGATCTTCAGCATCTTTTACTTTCACCAGCGTTTCTGGGTGAGCAAAAACAGGAAGGCAAAAT
GCCGCAAAAAAGGGAATAAGGGCGACACGGAAATGTTGAATACTCATACTCTTCCTTTTTCAATATTATT
GAAGCATTTATCAGGGTTATTGTCTCATGAGCGGATACATATTTGAATGTATTTAGAAAAATAAACAAAT
AGGGGTTCCGCGCACATTTCCCCGAAAAGTGCCACCTGACGTCTAAGAAACCATTATTATCATGACATTA
ACCTATAAAAATAGGCGTATCACGAGGCCCTTTCGTCTTCAAGAA
